Addgene plasmid #202865: Salsa-BC24-P1B12
Purpose: Expression of barcoded reporter plasmid for PRESTO-Salsa; EGFP/BC24
Depositing lab: Noah Palm. Depositing organization: Yale University. Publication: Highly multiplexed bioactivity screening reveals human and microbiota metabolome-GPCRome interactions. Chen H, Rosen CE, Gonzalez-Hernandez JA, Song D, Potempa J, Ring AM, Palm NW. Cell. 2023 Jul 6;186(14):3095-3110.e19. doi: 10.1016/j.cell.2023.05.024. Epub 2023 Jun 14. PubMed 37321219.
Backbone
  Vector backbone: pCER206
  Vector type: Mammalian Expression
Growth in bacteria
  Bacterial resistance: Ampicillin, 100 μg/mL
  Growth temperature: 37°C
  Growth strain: DH5alpha
  Copy number: High Copy
Gene/Insert
  Gene/Insert name: EGFP/BC24
  Species: Synthetic
  Insert size (bp): 730
  Promoter: Tet Response Element (TRE)
  Cloning method: Restriction Enzyme; 5′ cloning site BsrGI (not destroyed); 3′ cloning site HindIII (not destroyed)
  Sequencing primers: 5′ Custom primer (GAAGCGCGATCACATGG)
Terms and licenses: Academic/Nonprofit Terms; Industry Terms: Not Available to Industry
How to cite: Salsa-BC24-P1B12 was a gift from Noah Palm (Addgene plasmid # 202865 ; http://n2t.net/addgene:202865 ; RRID:Addgene_202865)
