[The description below was written by a language model from this plasmid's Addgene catalogue record and pLannotate feature annotations shown in this document.]
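Description:
Salsa-BC24-P1B12 is a 5.1 kb mammalian expression plasmid built on the pCER206 backbone that serves as one member of a set of barcoded reporter plasmids for PRESTO-Salsa, a highly multiplexed screen of GPCR bioactivity. It is propagated in E. coli as a high-copy plasmid through a ColE1/pUC-type origin and is selected with ampicillin via the β-lactamase gene under its own bla promoter. No mammalian selection marker is annotated, apart from short remnants of unrelated coding sequences (lacI, SV40 large T antigen and an aminoglycoside phosphotransferase) that appear to be backbone leftovers.

The payload is a roughly 730 bp synthetic insert, EGFP/BC24, placed between BsrGI and HindIII sites and driven by a tetracycline response element. The feature table shows a central block of tetO repeats flanked on both sides by minimal promoters, suggesting a bidirectional Tet-responsive arrangement. In one direction a TRE3G-type minimal promoter fragment drives the mammalian codon-optimised EGFP coding sequence. The barcode itself is not annotated, but the cloning sites and insert name imply that it sits just after EGFP, so it would be carried in the reporter transcript. An SV40 poly(A) signal lies downstream but is annotated on the opposite strand. In the other direction a minimal CMV promoter faces a polylinker fragment, a rabbit β-globin intron, a short β-globin coding fragment and the β-globin poly(A) signal, with no annotated gene in this arm. Because TRE promoters are silent without a tetracycline-controlled transactivator, expression of the EGFP/barcode transcript should report the presence of such a transactivator. The record does not describe how this is coupled to receptor activation or how the barcodes are read out.
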