Features (pLannotate 1.2.2; 17 found; start..end, strand, type, name):
      2..55      +  CDS            lacI (fragment): lac repressor; lacI; The lac repressor binds to the lac operator to inhibit transcription in E. coli. This inhibition can be relieved by adding lactose or isopropyl-β-D-thiogalactopyranoside (IPTG).
    388..443     -  polyA_signal   β-globin poly(A) signal: rabbit β-globin polyadenylation signal (Gil and Proudfoot, 1987)
    518..640     -  CDS            HBB: HBB_COLGU - Experimental evidence at transcript level: Swiss-Prot protein existence level 2. Involved in oxygen transport from the lung to the various peripheral tissues. From Colobus guereza (Mantled guereza) (Eastern black-and-white colobus monkey).
    644..1216    -  intron         β-globin intron: intron from rabbit β-globin gene
   1312..1343    -  misc_feature   MCS (fragment): pUC18/19 multiple cloning site
   1437..1475    -  promoter       minimal CMV promoter: human cytomegalovirus (CMV) immediate early promoter
   1493..1708    -  protein_bind   tetracycline response element (fragment): contains seven copies of the tetracycline operator tetO tetracycline repressor TetR
   1708..1753    +  promoter       TRE3GV promoter (fragment): 3rd-generation Tet-responsive promoter that can be activated by binding of Tet-On® 3G, optimized for retroviral and lentiviral vectors
   1829..1856    +  misc_feature   MCS (fragment): pBluescript multiple cloning site
   1861..2580    +  CDS            EGFP: the original enhanced GFP (Yang et al., 1996) mammalian codon-optimized
   2591..2613    +  misc_feature   MCS (fragment): pBluescript multiple cloning site
   2627..2761    -  polyA_signal   SV40 poly(A) signal: SV40 polyadenylation signal
   2784..2867    -  CDS            large T antigen (fragment): large T antigen from SV40 (simian virus 40)
   2861..3091    -  CDS            str (fragment): STR_KLEPN - Protein inferred from homology: Swiss-Prot protein existence level 3. The aminoglycoside phosphotransferases achieve inactivation of their antibiotic substrates by phosphorylation. From Klebsiella pneumoniae.
   3210..3314    +  promoter       AmpR promoter: bla
   3315..4175    +  CDS            AmpR: β-lactamase; bla; confers resistance to ampicillin, carbenicillin, and related antibiotics
   4346..4934    +  rep_origin     ori: high-copy-number ColE1/pMB1/pBR322/pUC origin of replication
>Addgene plasmid #202865 | Salsa-BC24-P1B12 | addgene full sequence | sequence record 413407 | Addgene NGS Result
AGCGCCCAATACGCAAACCGCCTCTCCCCGCGCGTTGGCCGATTCATTAATGCAGTCGAGGGATCTCCAT
AAGAGAAGAGGGACAGCTATGACTGGGAGTAGTCAGGAGAGGAGGAAAAATCTGGCTAGTAAAACATGTA
AGGAAAATTTTAGGGATGTTAAAGAAAAAAATAACACAAAACAAAATATAAAAAAAATCTAACCTCAAGT
CAAGGCTTTTCTATGGAATAAGGAATGGACAGCAGGGGGCTGTTTCATATACTGATGACCTCTTTATAGC
CAACCTTTGTTCATGGCAGCCAGCATATGGGCATATGTTGCCAAACTCTAAACCAAATACTCATTCTGAT
GTTTTAAATGATTTGCCCTCCCATATGTCCTTCCGAGTGAGAGACACAAAAAATTCCAACACACTATTGC
AATGAAAATAAATTTCCTTTATTAGCCAGAAGTCAGATGCTCAAGGGGCTTCATGATGTCCCCATAATTT
TTGGCAGAGGGAAAAAGATCGATCTCAGTGGTATTTGTGAGCCAGGGCATTGGCCACACCAGCCACCACC
TTCTGATAGGCAGCCTGCACCTGAGGAGTGAATTCTTTGCCAAAATGATGAGACAGCACAACAACCAGCA
CGTTGCCCAGGAGCTGTAGGAAAGAGAAGAAGGCATGAACATGGTTAGCAGAGGGGCCCGGTTTGGACTC
AGAGTATTTTATCCTCATCTCAAACAGTGTATATCATTGTAACCATAAAGAGAAAGGCAGGATGATGACC
AGGGTGTAGTTGTTTCTACCAATAAGAATATTTCCACGCCAGCCAGAATTTATATGCAGAAATATTCTAC
CTTATCATTTAATTATAACAATTGTTCTCTAAAACTGTGCTGAAGTACAATATAATATACCCTGATTGCC
TTGAAAAAAAAGTGATTAGAGAAAGTACTTACAATCTGACAAATAAACAAAAGTGAATTTAAAAATTCGT
TACAAATGCAAGCTAAAGTTTAACGAAAAAGTTACAGAAAATGAAAAGAAAATAAGAGGAGACAATGGTT
GTCAACAGAGTAGAAAGTGAAAGAAACAAAATTATCATGAGGGTCCATGGTGATACAAGGGACATCTTCC
CATTCTAAACAACACCCTGAAAACTTTGCCCCCTCCATATAACATGAATTTTACAATAGCGAAAAAGAAA
GAACAATCAAGGGTCCCCAAACTCACCCTGAAGTTCTCAGCTCTAGAGATATCGTCGAGGCCGCGCTAGC
GTTTAAACTGTCGACCTTAATTAAGAGATCTGCTCGAGGCGCGTCAGCTGACTAGAGGATCCCCGGGTAC
CGAGCTCGAATTCGGGGCCGCGGAGGCTGGATCGGTCCCGGTGTCTTCTATGGAGGTCAAAACAGCGTGG
ATGGCGTCTCCAGGCGATCTGACGGTTCACTAAACGAGCTCTGCTTATATAGGCCTCCCACCGTACACGC
CTACCTCGACCCGGGTACCGAGCTCGACTTTCACTTTTCTCTATCACTGATAGGGAGTGGTAAACTCGAC
TTTCACTTTTCTCTATCACTGATAGGGAGTGGTAAACTCGACTTTCACTTTTCTCTATCACTGATAGGGA
GTGGTAAACTCGACTTTCACTTTTCTCTATCACTGATAGGGAGTGGTAAACTCGACTTTCACTTTTCTCT
ATCACTGATAGGGAGTGGTAAACTCGACCTATATAAGCAGAGCTCGTTTAGTGAACCGTCAGATCGCCTG
GAGACGCCATCCACGCTGTTTTGACCTCCATAGAAGACACCGGGACCGATCCAGCCTCCGCGGCCCCGAA
TTCCTGCAGCGGCCGCTCTAGAACTAGTGGATCCCCGCGGATGGTGAGCAAGGGCGAGGAGCTGTTCACC
GGGGTGGTGCCCATCCTGGTCGAGCTGGACGGCGACGTAAACGGCCACAAGTTCAGCGTGTCCGGCGAGG
GCGAGGGCGATGCCACCTACGGCAAGCTGACCCTGAAGTTCATCTGCACCACCGGCAAGCTGCCCGTGCC
CTGGCCCACCCTCGTGACCACCCTGACCTACGGCGTGCAGTGCTTCAGCCGCTACCCCGACCACATGAAG
CAGCACGACTTCTTCAAGTCCGCCATGCCCGAAGGCTACGTCCAGGAGCGCACCATCTTCTTCAAGGACG
ACGGCAACTACAAGACCCGCGCCGAGGTGAAGTTCGAGGGCGACACCCTGGTGAACCGCATCGAGCTGAA
GGGCATCGACTTCAAGGAGGACGGCAACATCCTGGGGCACAAGCTGGAGTACAACTACAACAGCCACAAC
GTCTATATCATGGCCGACAAGCAGAAGAACGGCATCAAGGTGAACTTCAAGATCCGCCACAACATCGAGG
ACGGCAGCGTGCAGCTCGCCGACCACTACCAGCAGAACACCCCCATCGGCGACGGCCCCGTGCTGCTGCC
CGACAACCACTACCTGAGCACCCAGTCCGCCCTGAGCAAAGACCCCAACGAGAAGCGCGATCACATGGTC
CTGCTGGAGTTCGTGACCGCCGCCGGGATCACTCTCGGCATGGACGAGCTGTACAAGTAAACTAGCTTCC
GAATTCGATATCAAGCTTGTCGACCTAGTTCTAGAGGATCCAGACATGATAAGATACATTGATGAGTTTG
GACAAACCACAACTAGAATGCAGTGAAAAAAATGCTTTATTTGTGAAATTTGTGATGCTATTGCTTTATT
TGTAACCATTATAAGCTGCAATAAACAAGTTAACAACAACAATTGCATTCATTTTATGTTTCAGGTTCAG
GGGGAGGTGTGGGAGGTTTTTTAAAGCAAGTAAAACCTCTACAAATGTGGTATGGCTGATTATGATCCTG
CAAGCCTCGTCGTCCTGGCCGGACCACGCTATCTGTGCAAGGTCCCCGGCCCCGGACGCGCGCTCCATGA
GCAGAGCGCCCGCCGCCGAGGCGAAGACTCGGGCGGCGCCCTGCCCGTCCCACCAGGTCAACAGGCGGTA
ACCGGCCTCTTCATCGGGAATGCGCGCGACCTTCAGCATCGCCGGCATGTCCCCCTGGCGGACGGGAAGT
ATCCAGCTCGACCAAGCTGGCCGCGTCGAGTGAAGACGAAAGGGCCTCGTGATACGCCTATTTTTATAGG
TTAATGTCATGATAATAATGGTTTCTTAGACGTCAGGTGGCACTTTTCGGGGAAATGTGCGCGGAACCCC
TATTTGTTTATTTTTCTAAATACATTCAAATATGTATCCGCTCATGAGACAATAACCCTGATAAATGCTT
CAATAATATTGAAAAAGGAAGAGTATGAGTATTCAACATTTCCGTGTCGCCCTTATTCCCTTTTTTGCGG
CATTTTGCCTTCCTGTTTTTGCTCACCCAGAAACGCTGGTGAAAGTAAAAGATGCTGAAGATCAGTTGGG
TGCACGAGTGGGTTACATCGAACTGGATCTCAACAGCGGTAAGATCCTTGAGAGTTTTCGCCCCGAAGAA
CGTTTTCCAATGATGAGCACTTTTAAAGTTCTGCTATGTGGCGCGGTATTATCCCGTGTTGACGCCGGGC
AAGAGCAACTCGGTCGCCGCATACACTATTCTCAGAATGACTTGGTTGAGTACTCACCAGTCACAGAAAA
GCATCTTACGGATGGCATGACAGTAAGAGAATTATGCAGTGCTGCCATAACCATGAGTGATAACACTGCG
GCCAACTTACTTCTGACAACGATCGGAGGACCGAAGGAGCTAACCGCTTTTTTGCACAACATGGGGGATC
ATGTAACTCGCCTTGATCGTTGGGAACCGGAGCTGAATGAAGCCATACCAAACGACGAGCGTGACACCAC
GATGCCTGTAGCAATGGCAACAACGTTGCGCAAACTATTAACTGGCGAACTACTTACTCTAGCTTCCCGG
CAACAATTAATAGACTGGATGGAGGCGGATAAAGTTGCAGGACCACTTCTGCGCTCGGCCCTTCCGGCTG
GCTGGTTTATTGCTGATAAATCTGGAGCCGGTGAGCGTGGGTCTCGCGGTATCATTGCAGCACTGGGGCC
AGATGGTAAGCCCTCCCGTATCGTAGTTATCTACACGACGGGGAGTCAGGCAACTATGGATGAACGAAAT
AGACAGATCGCTGAGATAGGTGCCTCACTGATTAAGCATTGGTAACTGTCAGACCAAGTTTACTCATATA
TACTTTAGATTGATTTAAAACTTCATTTTTAATTTAAAAGGATCTAGGTGAAGATCCTTTTTGATAATCT
CATGACCAAAATCCCTTAACGTGAGTTTTCGTTCCACTGAGCGTCAGACCCCGTAGAAAAGATCAAAGGA
TCTTCTTGAGATCCTTTTTTTCTGCGCGTAATCTGCTGCTTGCAAACAAAAAAACCACCGCTACCAGCGG
TGGTTTGTTTGCCGGATCAAGAGCTACCAACTCTTTTTCCGAAGGTAACTGGCTTCAGCAGAGCGCAGAT
ACCAAATACTGTTCTTCTAGTGTAGCCGTAGTTAGGCCACCACTTCAAGAACTCTGTAGCACCGCCTACA
TACCTCGCTCTGCTAATCCTGTTACCAGTGGCTGCTGCCAGTGGCGATAAGTCGTGTCTTACCGGGTTGG
ACTCAAGACGATAGTTACCGGATAAGGCGCAGCGGTCGGGCTGAACGGGGGGTTCGTGCACACAGCCCAG
CTTGGAGCGAACGACCTACACCGAACTGAGATACCTACAGCGTGAGCTATGAGAAAGCGCCACGCTTCCC
GAAGGGAGAAAGGCGGACAGGTATCCGGTAAGCGGCAGGGTCGGAACAGGAGAGCGCACGAGGGAGCTTC
CAGGGGGAAACGCCTGGTATCTTTATAGTCCTGTCGGGTTTCGCCACCTCTGACTTGAGCGTCGATTTTT
GTGATGCTCGTCAGGGGGGCGGAGCCTATGGAAAAACGCCAGCAACGCGGCCTTTTTACGGTTCCTGGCC
TTTTGCTGGCCTTTTGCTCACATGTTCTTTCCTGCGTTATCCCCTGATTCTGTGGATAACCGTATTACCG
CCTTTGAGTGAGCTGATACCGCTCGCCGCAGCCGAACGACCGAGCGCAGCGAGTCAGTGAGCGAGGAAGC
GGAAG
