>Addgene plasmid #202865 | Salsa-BC24-P1B12 | depositor partial sequence | sequence record 393738 | BC24
ACTAGCTTCC
